Addgene plasmid #213408: Ca-LiPPI-CLAPon1.0 (APEX)
Purpose: Light-gated peroxidase (APEX) reporter for detecting calcium-dependent CaM and MK2 interaction (component 1)
Depositing lab: Wenjing Wang. Depositing organization: University of Michigan. Publication: Modular Peroxidase-Based Reporters for Detecting Protease Activity and Protein Interactions with Temporal Gating. Zhou G, Wan WW, Wang W. J Am Chem Soc. 2022 Dec 21;144(50):22933-22940. doi: 10.1021/jacs.2c08280. Epub 2022 Dec 13. PubMed 36511757.
Backbone
  Vector backbone: pLX208
  Backbone size w/o insert (bp): 6769
  Modifications to backbone: no Hygromycin
  Vector type: Mammalian Expression, Lentiviral
Growth in bacteria
  Bacterial resistance: Ampicillin, 100 μg/mL
  Growth temperature: 37°C
  Growth strain: NEB Stable
  Copy number: Unknown
Gene/Insert
  Gene/Insert name: MK2-E5-truncated hlov-TEVcs-APEX(201-250)-K5-HA-HA-APEX(2-200)
  Species: H. sapiens (human)
  Insert size (bp): 1674
  Promoter: CMV
  Tag / fusion protein: HA
  Cloning method: Restriction Enzyme; 5′ cloning site BamHI (unknown if destroyed); 3′ cloning site MluI (unknown if destroyed)
  Sequencing primers: 5′ CGCAAATGGGCGGTAGGCGTG; 3′ CATAGCGTAAAAGGAGCAACA
Terms and licenses: Academic/Nonprofit Terms; Industry Terms: Not Available to Industry
How to cite: Ca-LiPPI-CLAPon1.0 (APEX) was a gift from Wenjing Wang (Addgene plasmid # 213408 ; http://n2t.net/addgene:213408 ; RRID:Addgene_213408)
