[The description below was written by a language model from this plasmid's Addgene catalogue record and pLannotate feature annotations shown in this document.]
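Description:
Ca-LiPPI-CLAPon1.0 (APEX) is a third-generation-style, self-inactivating lentiviral transfer plasmid for mammalian expression, built on pLX208 from which the hygromycin selection cassette has been removed; only a short hph remnant is annotated, so the record shows no mammalian selection marker. The viral framework consists of an RSV promoter driving a truncated HIV-1 5' LTR, the Ψ packaging signal with a gag fragment, the RRE for Rev-dependent RNA export, cPPT/CTS, a WPRE downstream of the payload to boost transcript stability and expression, and a ΔU3 3' LTR followed by an SV40 poly(A) signal and SV40 ori. In bacteria it replicates from a high-copy ColE1/pUC-type origin and is selected with ampicillin (AmpR); an f1 ori and leftover lac/T7/T3 cloning-vector elements are also present.

The payload is a single fusion protein expressed from the CMV enhancer/promoter, described as MK2-E5-truncated hLOV-TEVcs-APEX(201-250)-K5-HA-HA-APEX(2-200). The MK2 element, a calmodulin-binding peptide, is picked up by the automated annotation as a CaMKII fragment. The LOV domain is labelled by similarity as miniSOG, and the two APEX pieces appear as pea ascorbate peroxidase fragments flanking two HA epitope tags. The peroxidase is thus encoded in permuted order, with its C-terminal segment ahead of its N-terminal segment, joined through E5 and K5 elements (presumably a coiled-coil pair) and a TEV protease cleavage site adjacent to the light-sensing domain. The record describes it as component 1 of a light-gated peroxidase reporter for the calcium-dependent calmodulin–MK2 interaction. The partner component is not described here, and the exact activation mechanism is not spelled out, although the layout suggests light- and interaction-dependent cleavage at the TEV site controls APEX activity.
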