Features (pLannotate 1.2.2; 31 found; start..end, strand, type, name):
      5..231     +  promoter       RSV promoter: Rous sarcoma virus enhancer/promoter
    232..412     +  LTR            5' LTR (truncated): truncated 5' long terminal repeat (LTR) from HIV-1
    459..584     +  misc_feature   HIV-1 Ψ: packaging signal of human immunodeficiency virus type 1
    568..931     +  CDS            HIV-1 gag (fragment): gag protein from human immunodeficiency virus 1; gag
   1077..1310    +  misc_feature   RRE: The Rev response element (RRE) of HIV-1 allows for Rev-dependent mRNA export from the nucleus to the cytoplasm.
   1707..1793    +  CDS            hph (fragment): KHYB_ECOLX - Experimental evidence at protein level: Swiss-Prot protein existence level 1. The aminoglycoside phosphotransferases achieve inactivation of their antibiotic substrates by phosphorylation. Only phosphorylates hygromycin and closely related compounds such as demethyl analogs and destomycin. From Escherichia coli.
   1847..1964    +  misc_feature   cPPT/CTS: central polypurine tract and central termination sequence of HIV-1
   2081..2384    +  enhancer       CMV enhancer: human cytomegalovirus immediate early enhancer
   2385..2588    +  promoter       CMV promoter: human cytomegalovirus (CMV) immediate early promoter
   2617..2685    +  CDS            CAMK2A (fragment): KCC2A_HUMAN - Also known as CAMKA, KIAA0968. Experimental evidence at protein level: Swiss-Prot protein existence level 1. Calcium/calmodulin-dependent protein kinase that functions autonomously after Ca(2+)/calmodulin-binding and autophosphorylation, and is involved in synaptic plasticity, neurotransmitter release and long-term potentiation. Member of the NMDAR signaling complex in excitatory synapses, it regulates NMDAR-dependent potentiation of the AMPAR and therefore excitatory synaptic transmission (By similarity). Regulates dendritic spine development (PubMed:28130356). Also regulates th
   2932..3249    +  CDS            miniSOG: miniSOG is a basic (constitutively fluorescent) cyan fluorescent protein published in 2011, derived from Arabidopsis thaliana. It requires the cofactor flavin for fluorescence.
   3265..3498    +  CDS            APX1 (fragment): APX1_PEA - Also known as APPX1. Experimental evidence at protein level: Swiss-Prot protein existence level 1. Plays a key role in hydrogen peroxide removal. From Pisum sativum (Garden pea).
   3613..3636    +  CDS            3xHA (fragment): three tandem HA epitope tags
   3640..3663    +  CDS            3xHA (fragment): three tandem HA epitope tags
   3685..4281    +  CDS            APX1 (fragment): APX1_PEA - Also known as APPX1. Experimental evidence at protein level: Swiss-Prot protein existence level 1. Plays a key role in hydrogen peroxide removal. From Pisum sativum (Garden pea).
   4300..4888    +  misc_feature   WPRE: woodchuck hepatitis virus posttranscriptional regulatory element
   4939..4958    +  misc_feature   cPPT/CTS (fragment): central polypurine tract and central termination sequence of HIV-1
   4960..5193    +  LTR            3' LTR (ΔU3): self-inactivating 3' long terminal repeat (LTR) from HIV-1
   5271..5392    +  polyA_signal   SV40 poly(A) signal: SV40 polyadenylation signal
   5432..5567    +  rep_origin     SV40 ori: SV40 origin of replication
   5588..5606    -  promoter       T7 promoter: promoter for bacteriophage T7 RNA polymerase
   5614..5769    +  CDS            lacZα (fragment): LacZα fragment of β-galactosidase; lacZ fragment
   5774..6202    +  rep_origin     f1 ori (sequence partly withheld): f1 bacteriophage origin of replication; arrow indicates direction of (+) strand synthesis
   6255..6359    +  promoter       AmpR promoter: bla
   6360..7220    +  CDS            AmpR: β-lactamase; bla; confers resistance to ampicillin, carbenicillin, and related antibiotics
   7391..7979    +  rep_origin     ori: high-copy-number ColE1/pMB1/pBR322/pUC origin of replication
   8162..8254    +  CDS            lacI (fragment): lac repressor; lacI; The lac repressor binds to the lac operator to inhibit transcription in E. coli. This inhibition can be relieved by adding lactose or isopropyl-β-D-thiogalactopyranoside (IPTG).
   8267..8288    +  protein_bind   CAP binding site: CAP binding activates transcription in the presence of cAMP. E. coli catabolite activator protein
   8303..8333    +  promoter       lac promoter: promoter for the E. coli lac operon
   8341..8357    +  protein_bind   lac operator: The lac repressor binds to the lac operator to inhibit transcription in E. coli. This inhibition can be relieved by adding lactose or isopropyl-β-D-thiogalactopyranoside (IPTG). lac repressor encoded by lacI
   8402..8420    +  promoter       T3 promoter: promoter for bacteriophage T3 RNA polymerase
>Addgene plasmid #213408 | Ca-LiPPI-CLAPon1.0 (APEX) | addgene full sequence | sequence record 421876 | Addgene NGS Result
TTAATGTAGTCTTATGCAATACTCTTGTAGTCTTGCAACATGGTAACGATGAGTTAGCAACATGCCTTAC
AAGGAGAGAAAAAGCACCGTGCATGCCGATTGGTGGAAGTAAGGTGGTACGATCGTGCCTTATTAGGAAG
GCAACAGACGGGTCTGACATGGATTGGACGAACCACTGAATTGCCGCATTGCAGAGATATTGTATTTAAG
TGCCTAGCTCGATACATAAACGGGTCTCTCTGGTTAGACCAGATCTGAGCCTGGGAGCTCTCTGGCTAAC
TAGGGAACCCACTGCTTAAGCCTCAATAAAGCTTGCCTTGAGTGCTTCAAGTAGTGTGTGCCCGTCTGTT
GTGTGACTCTGGTAACTAGAGATCCCTCAGACCCTTTTAGTCAGTGTGGAAAATCTCTAGCAGTGGCGCC
CGAACAGGGACTTGAAAGCGAAAGGGAAACCAGAGGAGCTCTCTCGACGCAGGACTCGGCTTGCTGAAGC
GCGCACGGCAAGAGGCGAGGGGCGGCGACTGGTGAGTACGCCAAAAATTTTGACTAGCGGAGGCTAGAAG
GAGAGAGATGGGTGCGAGAGCGTCAGTATTAAGCGGGGGAGAATTAGATCGCGATGGGAAAAAATTCGGT
TAAGGCCAGGGGGAAAGAAAAAATATAAATTAAAACATATAGTATGGGCAAGCAGGGAGCTAGAACGATT
CGCAGTTAATCCTGGCCTGTTAGAAACATCAGAAGGCTGTAGACAAATACTGGGACAGCTACAACCATCC
CTTCAGACAGGATCAGAAGAACTTAGATCATTATATAATACAGTAGCAACCCTCTATTGTGTGCATCAAA
GGATAGAGATAAAAGACACCAAGGAAGCTTTAGACAAGATAGAGGAAGAGCAAAACAAAAGTAAGACCAC
CGCACAGCAAGCGGCCGCTGATCTTCAGACCTGGAGGAGGAGATATGAGGGACAATTGGAGAAGTGAATT
ATATAAATATAAAGTAGTAAAAATTGAACCATTAGGAGTAGCACCCACCAAGGCAAAGAGAAGAGTGGTG
CAGAGAGAAAAAAGAGCAGTGGGAATAGGAGCTTTGTTCCTTGGGTTCTTGGGAGCAGCAGGAAGCACTA
TGGGCGCAGCGTCAATGACGCTGACGGTACAGGCCAGACAATTATTGTCTGGTATAGTGCAGCAGCAGAA
CAATTTGCTGAGGGCTATTGAGGCGCAACAGCATCTGTTGCAACTCACAGTCTGGGGCATCAAGCAGCTC
CAGGCAAGAATCCTGGCTGTGGAAAGATACCTAAAGGATCAACAGCTCCTGGGGATTTGGGGTTGCTCTG
GAAAACTCATTTGCACCACTGCTGTGCCTTGGAATGCTAGTTGGAGTAATAAATCTCTGGAACAGATTTG
GAATCACACGACCTGGATGGAGTGGGACAGAGAAATTAACAATTACACAAGCTTAATACACTCCTTAATT
GAAGAATCGCAAAACCAGCAAGAAAAGAATGAACAAGAATTATTGGAATTAGATAAATGGGCAAGTTTGT
GGAATTGGTTTAACATAACAAATTGGCTGTGGTATATAAAATTATTCATAATGATAGTAGGAGGCTTGGT
AGGTTTAAGAATAGTTTTTGCTGTACTTTCTATAGTGAATAGAGTTAGGCAGGGATATTCACCATTATCG
TTTCAGACCCACCTCCCAACCCCGAGAGCGCTGCCGTCTGGACCGATGGCTGTGTGGAAGTGCTCGCCGA
TAGTGGAAACAGACGCCCCAGCACTCGTCCTAGGGCAAAGGATCTGCAGTAATGAGAATTCTAGATCTTG
AGACAAATGGCAGTATTCATCCACAATTTTAAAAGAAAAGGGGGGATTGGGGGGTACAGTGCAGGGGAAA
GAATAGTAGACATAATAGCAACAGACATACAAACTAAAGAATTACAAAAACAAATTACAAAAATTCAAAA
TTTTCGGGTTTATTACAGGGACAGCAGAGATCCACTTTGGCGCCGGCTCGAGGGGGCCCGGGGTTATTAA
TAGTAATCAATTACGGGGTCATTAGTTCATAGCCCATATATGGAGTTCCGCGTTACATAACTTACGGTAA
ATGGCCCGCCTGGCTGACCGCCCAACGACCCCCGCCCATTGACGTCAATAATGACGTATGTTCCCATAGT
AACGCCAATAGGGACTTTCCATTGACGTCAATGGGTGGAGTATTTACGGTAAACTGCCCACTTGGCAGTA
CATCAAGTGTATCATATGCCAAGTACGCCCCCTATTGACGTCAATGACGGTAAATGGCCCGCCTGGCATT
ATGCCCAGTACATGACCTTATGGGACTTTCCTACTTGGCAGTACATCTACGTATTAGTCATCGCTATTAC
CATGGTGATGCGGTTTTGGCAGTACATCAATGGGCGTGGATAGCGGTTTGACTCACGGGGATTTCCAAGT
CTCCACCCCATTGACGTCAATGGGAGTTTGTTTTGGCACCAAAATCAACGGGACTTTCCAAAATGTCGTA
ACAACTCCGCCCCATTGACGCAAATGGGCGGTAGGCGTGTACGGTGGGAGGTCTATATAAGCAGAGCTCT
CTGGCTAACTGTCGGGATCCACCATGTTCAACGCTCGCAGGAAGCTGGCTGGTGCTATCCTGACTACCAT
GCTCGCCACAAGAAACTTCAGCGGCAGCTTTAATGCGCGGCGCAAGCTAGCCGGAGCCATACTTACGACA
ATGTTGGCTACCAGAAATTTTTCGGAGCTGGCCGAGAAGCTGGCCGGCCTGGACATCAACGGTGGAGCTA
GCATGGAAGTCAGCGCCTTGGAGAAGGAGGTCTCTGCCCTTGAAAAAGAGGTTTCAGCCCTCGAGAAAGA
AGTCTCTGCGCTCGAAAAAGAAGTGTCAGCGCTTGAGAAGCGGGCAACCACACTGGAACGGATCGAGAAA
AGCTTCGTGATTACTGATCCGAGACTGCCTGACAACCCAATCATTTTTGTGAGCGATTCCTTCCTGCAGC
TGACAGAATATTCTCGGGAAGAGATCCTGGGGCGCAATTGCCGTTTTCTGCAGGGACCCGAGACAGACCG
TGCCACTGTTCGGAAAATCAGAGATGCTATTGACAACCAGACTGAAGTGACCGTTCAGCTGATCAATTAT
ACCAAGAGCGGCAAGAAGTTCTGGAACGTGTTCCACCTGCAGCCGATGCGCGATTATAAGGGCGACGTCC
AGTACTTCATTGGCGTGCAGCTGGATGGCACCGAACGTCTTCATGGCGCCGCTGAGCGTGAGGCGGTCTG
CCTGGTCAAAAAGACAGCCTTTCAGATTGCTGAGAACCTGTACTTCCAGGCGACCGGTGGGCTGCTGCAG
CTGCCCAGCGACAAAGCCCTGCTGTCCGATCCCGTGTTCAGACCTCTGGTCGATAAGTATGCAGCCGACG
AGGATGCTTTTTTCGCAGATTACGCAGAAGCACATCAGAAGCTGTCAGAACTGGGATTTGCCGACGCCGC
TAGCAAAGTTTCCGCCCTCAAGGAAAAGGTCAGTGCTCTTAAAGAGAAAGTATCCGCACTCAAAGAGAAG
GTTAGCGCACTGAAAGAAAAGGTCAGCGCACTGAAAGAATACCCATATGACGTTCCAGATTACGCTTACC
CATATGACGTTCCAGATTACGCTAGCTCTAGTGGATCGACTAGTGGGAAATCATACCCAACAGTGTCCGC
AGACTACCAGGATGCCGTGGAGAAAGCCAAGAAGAGGCTGGGAGGGTTTATCGCAGAAAAGAGGTGCGCA
CCTCTGATGCTGAGACTGGCTTTCCACAGCGCAGGCACCTTTGACAAGCGAACCAAAACAGGCGGACCCT
TTGGAACAATCCGGCGCCCTGCTGAACTGGCACATAGTGCCAACAGTGGGCTGGACATCGCCGTGCGGCT
GCTGGAACCTCTGAAAGCAGAGTTCCCAATTCTGTCCTACGCCGATTTTTATCAGCTGGCAGGAGTGGTC
GCTGTGGAGGTCACTGGGGGCCCCAAGGTGCCTTTCCACCCAGGACGGGAGGACAAACCAGAACCACCTC
CAGAGGGGCGCCTGCCAGATCCGACAAAGGGCTCCGACCATCTGCGAGATGTGTTTGGGAAAGCTATGGG
CCTGACTGACCAGGATATCGTCGCACTGTCTGGAGGGCACACCCTTGGCGCCGCTCATAAGGAAAGGTCA
GGCTTCGAGGGACCCTGGACAAGCAACCCCCTGATTTTCGACAATTCTTACTTTACTGAACTGCTGAGTG
GAGAGAAGGAATAAACGCGTTAAGTCGACAATCAACCTCTGGATTACAAAATTTGTGAAAGATTGACTGG
TATTCTTAACTATGTTGCTCCTTTTACGCTATGTGGATACGCTGCTTTAATGCCTTTGTATCATGCTATT
GCTTCCCGTATGGCTTTCATTTTCTCCTCCTTGTATAAATCCTGGTTGCTGTCTCTTTATGAGGAGTTGT
GGCCCGTTGTCAGGCAACGTGGCGTGGTGTGCACTGTGTTTGCTGACGCAACCCCCACTGGTTGGGGCAT
TGCCACCACCTGTCAGCTCCTTTCCGGGACTTTCGCTTTCCCCCTCCCTATTGCCACGGCGGAACTCATC
GCCGCCTGCCTTGCCCGCTGCTGGACAGGGGCTCGGCTGTTGGGCACTGACAATTCCGTGGTGTTGTCGG
GGAAATCATCGTCCTTTCCTTGGCTGCTCGCCTGTGTTGCCACCTGGATTCTGCGCGGGACGTCCTTCTG
CTACGTCCCTTCGGCCCTCAATCCAGCGGACCTTCCTTCCCGCGGCCTGCTGCCGGCTCTGCGGCCTCTT
CCGCGTCTTCGCCTTCGCCCTCAGACGAGTCGGATCTCCCTTTGGGCCGCCTCCCCGCGTCGACTTTAAG
ACCAATGACTTACAAGGCAGCTGTAGATCTTAGCCACTTTTTAAAAGAAAAGGGGGGACTGGAAGGGCTA
ATTCACTCCCAACGAAGACAAGATCTGCTTTTTGCTTGTACTGGGTCTCTCTGGTTAGACCAGATCTGAG
CCTGGGAGCTCTCTGGCTAACTAGGGAACCCACTGCTTAAGCCTCAATAAAGCTTGCCTTGAGTGCTTCA
AGTAGTGTGTGCCCGTCTGTTGTGTGACTCTGGTAACTAGAGATCCCTCAGACCCTTTTAGTCAGTGTGG
AAAATCTCTAGCAGTACGTATAGTAGTTCATGTCATCTTATTATTCAGTATTTATAACTTGCAAAGAAAT
GAATATCAGAGAGTGAGAGGAACTTGTTTATTGCAGCTTATAATGGTTACAAATAAAGCAATAGCATCAC
AAATTTCACAAATAAAGCATTTTTTTCACTGCATTCTAGTTGTGGTTTGTCCAAACTCATCAATGTATCT
TATCATGTCTGGCTCTAGCTATCCCGCCCCTAACTCCGCCCATCCCGCCCCTAACTCCGCCCAGTTCCGC
CCATTCTCCGCCCCATGGCTGACTAATTTTTTTTATTTATGCAGAGGCCGAGGCCGCCTCGGCCTCTGAG
CTATTCCAGAAGTAGTGAGGAGGCTTTTTTGGAGGCCTAGGGACGTACCCAATTCGCCCTATAGTGAGTC
GTATTACGCGCGCTCACTGGCCGTCGTTTTACAACGTCGTGACTGGGAAAACCCTGGCGTTACCCAACTT
AATCGCCTTGCAGCACATCCCCCTTTCGCCAGCTGGCGTAATAGCGAAGAGGCCCGCACCGATCGCCCTT
CCCAACAGTTGCGCAGCCTGAATGGCGAATGGG
[124 nt withheld, positions 5774-5897]
C
[91 nt withheld, positions 5899-5989]
A
[49 nt withheld, positions 5991-6039]
CCTTTGACGTTGGAGTCCACGTTCTTT
[37 nt withheld, positions 6067-6103]
ACCCTATCTCGGTCTATTCTTTTGATTTATAAGGGATTTTGCCGATTTCGGCCTATTGGTTAAAAAATGA
GCTGATTTAACAAAAATTTAACGCGAATTTTAACAAAATATTAACGCTTACAATTTAGGTGGCACTTTTC
GGGGAAATGTGCGCGGAACCCCTATTTGTTTATTTTTCTAAATACATTCAAATATGTATCCGCTCATGAG
ACAATAACCCTGATAAATGCTTCAATAATATTGAAAAAGGAAGAGTATGAGTATTCAACATTTCCGTGTC
GCCCTTATTCCCTTTTTTGCGGCATTTTGCCTTCCTGTTTTTGCTCACCCAGAAACGCTGGTGAAAGTAA
AAGATGCTGAAGATCAGTTGGGTGCACGAGTGGGTTACATCGAACTGGATCTCAACAGCGGTAAGATCCT
TGAGAGTTTTCGCCCCGAAGAACGTTTTCCAATGATGAGCACTTTTAAAGTTCTGCTATGTGGCGCGGTA
TTATCCCGTATTGACGCCGGGCAAGAGCAACTCGGTCGCCGCATACACTATTCTCAGAATGACTTGGTTG
AGTACTCACCAGTCACAGAAAAGCATCTTACGGATGGCATGACAGTAAGAGAATTATGCAGTGCTGCCAT
AACCATGAGTGATAACACTGCGGCCAACTTACTTCTGACAACGATCGGAGGACCGAAGGAGCTAACCGCT
TTTTTGCACAACATGGGGGATCATGTAACTCGCCTTGATCGTTGGGAACCGGAGCTGAATGAAGCCATAC
CAAACGACGAGCGTGACACCACGATGCCTGTAGCAATGGCAACAACGTTGCGCAAACTATTAACTGGCGA
ACTACTTACTCTAGCTTCCCGGCAACAATTAATAGACTGGATGGAGGCGGATAAAGTTGCAGGACCACTT
CTGCGCTCGGCCCTTCCGGCTGGCTGGTTTATTGCTGATAAATCTGGAGCCGGTGAGCGTGGGTCTCGCG
GTATCATTGCAGCACTGGGGCCAGATGGTAAGCCCTCCCGTATCGTAGTTATCTACACGACGGGGAGTCA
GGCAACTATGGATGAACGAAATAGACAGATCGCTGAGATAGGTGCCTCACTGATTAAGCATTGGTAACTG
TCAGACCAAGTTTACTCATATATACTTTAGATTGATTTAAAACTTCATTTTTAATTTAAAAGGATCTAGG
TGAAGATCCTTTTTGATAATCTCATGACCAAAATCCCTTAACGTGAGTTTTCGTTCCACTGAGCGTCAGA
CCCCGTAGAAAAGATCAAAGGATCTTCTTGAGATCCTTTTTTTCTGCGCGTAATCTGCTGCTTGCAAACA
AAAAAACCACCGCTACCAGCGGTGGTTTGTTTGCCGGATCAAGAGCTACCAACTCTTTTTCCGAAGGTAA
CTGGCTTCAGCAGAGCGCAGATACCAAATACTGTTCTTCTAGTGTAGCCGTAGTTAGGCCACCACTTCAA
GAACTCTGTAGCACCGCCTACATACCTCGCTCTGCTAATCCTGTTACCAGTGGCTGCTGCCAGTGGCGAT
AAGTCGTGTCTTACCGGGTTGGACTCAAGACGATAGTTACCGGATAAGGCGCAGCGGTCGGGCTGAACGG
GGGGTTCGTGCACACAGCCCAGCTTGGAGCGAACGACCTACACCGAACTGAGATACCTACAGCGTGAGCT
ATGAGAAAGCGCCACGCTTCCCGAAGGGAGAAAGGCGGACAGGTATCCGGTAAGCGGCAGGGTCGGAACA
GGAGAGCGCACGAGGGAGCTTCCAGGGGGAAACGCCTGGTATCTTTATAGTCCTGTCGGGTTTCGCCACC
TCTGACTTGAGCGTCGATTTTTGTGATGCTCGTCAGGGGGGCGGAGCCTATGGAAAAACGCCAGCAACGC
GGCCTTTTTACGGTTCCTGGCCTTTTGCTGGCCTTTTGCTCACATGTTCTTTCCTGCGTTATCCCCTGAT
TCTGTGGATAACCGTATTACCGCCTTTGAGTGAGCTGATACCGCTCGCCGCAGCCGAACGACCGAGCGCA
GCGAGTCAGTGAGCGAGGAAGCGGAAGAGCGCCCAATACGCAAACCGCCTCTCCCCGCGCGTTGGCCGAT
TCATTAATGCAGCTGGCACGACAGGTTTCCCGACTGGAAAGCGGGCAGTGAGCGCAACGCAATTAATGTG
AGTTAGCTCACTCATTAGGCACCCCAGGCTTTACACTTTATGCTTCCGGCTCGTATGTTGTGTGGAATTG
TGAGCGGATAACAATTTCACACAGGAAACAGCTATGACCATGATTACGCCAAGCGCGCAATTAACCCTCA
CTAAAGGGAACAAAAGCTGGAGCTGCAAGC
